Addgene plasmid #10760: 1307 pcDNA3 GFP PTEN A4
Depositing lab: William Sellers. Publication: Phosphorylation of the PTEN tail acts as an inhibitory switch by preventing its recruitment into a protein complex. Vazquez F, Grossman SR, Takahashi Y, Rokas MV, Nakamura N, Sellers WR. J Biol Chem. 2001 Dec 28. 276(52):48627-30. 10.1074/jbc.C100556200 PubMed 11707428.
Backbone
  Vector backbone: pcDNA3
  Backbone manufacturer: Invitrogen
  Backbone size w/o insert (bp): 5446
  Vector type: Mammalian Expression
  Selectable markers: Neomycin (select with G418)
Growth in bacteria
  Bacterial resistance: Ampicillin, 100 μg/mL
  Growth temperature: 37°C
  Growth strain: DH5alpha
  Copy number: High Copy
Gene/Insert
  Gene/Insert name: PTEN
  Species: H. sapiens (human)
  Insert size (bp): 1200
  Mutation: A4: S380A, T382A, T383A, S385A
  Entrez Gene: PTEN (a.k.a. 10q23del, BZS, CWS1, DEC, GLM2, MHAM, MMAC1, PTEN1, PTENbeta, TEP1)
  Tag / fusion protein: GFP (N terminal on insert)
  Cloning method: Restriction Enzyme
  Sequencing primers: 5′ T7; 3′ SP6
Terms and licenses: Academic/Nonprofit Terms; Industry Terms: Not Available to Industry
How to cite: 1307 pcDNA3 GFP PTEN A4 was a gift from William Sellers (Addgene plasmid # 10760 ; http://n2t.net/addgene:10760 ; RRID:Addgene_10760)
