[The description below was written by a language model from this plasmid's Addgene catalogue record.]
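Description:
1307 pcDNA3 GFP PTEN A4 is a mammalian expression plasmid built on the Invitrogen pcDNA3 backbone (about 5.4 kb without insert). It is propagated in E. coli as a high-copy plasmid under ampicillin selection, and it carries a neomycin resistance marker that allows transfected mammalian cells to be selected with G418. The record does not list the promoter or other regulatory features. pcDNA3 is, however, a standard vector in which inserts are expressed from the CMV immediate-early promoter. T7 and SP6 promoter sites flank its cloning region, consistent with the T7 and SP6 sequencing primers listed for this construct.

The payload is an approximately 1.2 kb human PTEN coding sequence inserted by restriction enzyme cloning, with GFP fused to the N terminus. PTEN is a tumour suppressor phosphatase. The "A4" allele replaces four serine and threonine residues in its C-terminal tail with alanine (S380A, T382A, T383A, S385A), so that these sites cannot be phosphorylated. The associated publication describes phosphorylation of the PTEN tail as an inhibitory switch that prevents the protein from being recruited into a protein complex. This mutant therefore serves as a phosphorylation-deficient form for comparison with wild-type PTEN. The GFP tag allows the fusion protein to be visualised in live or fixed cells and detected or recovered through GFP. This makes the plasmid suitable for transient or stable expression studies of how tail phosphorylation affects PTEN localisation, interactions and activity.
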