>Addgene plasmid #10760 | 1307 pcDNA3 GFP PTEN A4 | addgene partial sequence | sequence record 17666 | SP6 5'-ATTTAGGTGACACTATAG-3'
CGGGGAATTCTCAGACTTTTGTAATTTGTGTATGCTGATCTTCATCAAAAGGTTCATTCTCTGGATCTGC
GTCCGCGGCGTCAGCATATCTATAATGATCAGGTTCATTGTCACTAACATCTGGTGTTACAGAAGTTGAA
CTGCTAGCCTCTGGATTTGACGGCTCCTCTACTGTTTTTGTGAAGTACAGCTTCACCTTAAAATTTGGAG
AAAAGTATCGGTTGGCTTTGTCTTTATTTGCTTTGTCAAGATCATTTTTTGTTAAAGTAAGTACTAGATA
TTCCTTGTCATTATCTGCACGCTCTATACTGCAAATGCTATCGATTTCTTGATCACATAGACTTCCATTT
TCTACTTTTTCTGAGGTTTCCTCTGGTCCTGGTATGAAGAATGTATTTACCCAAAAGTGAAACATTTTGT
CCTTTTTTAGCATCTTGTTCTGTTTGTGGAAGAACTCTACTTTGATATCACCACACACAGGTAACGGCTG
AGGGAACTCAAAGTACATGAACTTGTCTTCCCGTCGTGTGGGTCCTGAATTGGAGGAATATATCTTCACC
TTTAGCTGGCAGACCACAAACTGAGGATTGCAAGTTCCGCCACTGAACATTGNAATAGTTTCAAACATCA
TCTTGTGAAACACAGTGCCACTGGTCTATAATCCAGATGATTCTTTTACAGGTAGCTATAATAA
