>Addgene plasmid #10760 | 1307 pcDNA3 GFP PTEN A4 | addgene partial sequence | sequence record 17667 | 10760 with T7
TTGTTGAATTAGATGGTGATGTTAATGGGCACAAATTTTCTGTCAGTGGAGAGGGTGAAGGTGATGCAAC
ATACGGAAAACTTACCCTTAAATTTATTTGCACTACTGGAAAACTACCTGTTCCATGGCCAACACTTGTC
ACTACTTTCACTTATGGTGTTCAGTGCTTTTCAAGATACCCGGATCATATGAAACGGCATGACTTTTTCA
AGAGTGCCATGCCCGAAGGTTATGTACAGGAAAGAACTATATTTTTCAAAGATGACGGGAACTACAAGAC
ACGTGCTGAAGTCAAGTTTGAAGGTGATACCCTTGTTAATAGAATCGAGTTAAAAGGTATTGATTTTAAA
GAAGATGGAAACATTCTTGGGCACAAATTGGAATACAACTATAACTCACACAATGTATACATCATGGCAG
ACAAACAAAAGAATGGAATCAAAGCTAACTTCAAAATTAGACACAACATTGAAGATGGAAGCGTTCAACT
AGCAGACCATTATCAACAAAATACTCCAATTGGCGATGGCCCTGTCCTTTTACCAGACAACCATTACCTG
TCCACACAATCTGCCCTTTCGAAAGATCCCAACGAAAAGAGAGACCACATGGTCCTTCTTGAGTTTGTAA
CAGCTGCTGGGATTACACATGGCATGGATGAACTATACAAACAGCAGCTTC
